>Addgene plasmid #206006 | pAAV-Syn-SomArchon-mTagBFP2-p2A-CoChR-Kv2.1 | addgene full sequence | sequence record 405889 | Addgene NGS Result
CCAGCAACGCGGCCTTTTTACGGTTCCTGGCCTTTTGCTGGCCTTTTGCTCACATGTCCTGCAGGCAGCT
GCGCGCTCGCTCGCTCACTGAGGCCGCCCGGGCGTCGGGCGACCTTTGGTCGCCCGGCCTCAGTGAGCGA
GCGAGCGCGCAGAGAGGGAGTGGCCAACTCCATCACTAGGGGTTCCTGCGGCCGCACGCGTTCTAGAAAT
ATTAAGGTACGGGAGGTACTTGGAGCGGCCGCAATAAAATATCTTTATTTTCATTACATCTGTGTGTTGG
TTTTTTGTGTGAATCGATAGTACTAACATACGCTCTCCATCAAAACAAAACGAAACAAAACAAACTAGCA
AAATAGGCTGTCCCCAGTGCAAGTGCAGGTGCCAGAACATTTCTCTATTCTAGACTCGAGCTGCAGAGGG
CCCTGCGTATGAGTGCAAGTGGGTTTTAGGACCAGGATGAGGCGGGGTGGGGGTGCCTACCTGACGACCG
ACCCCGACCCACTGGACAAGCACCCAACCCCCATTCCCCAAATTGCGCATCCCCTATCAGAGAGGGGGAG
GGGAAACAGGATGCGGCGAGGCGCGTGCGCACTGCCAGCTTCAGCACCGCGGACAGTGCCTTCGCCCCCG
CCTGGCGGCGCGCGCCACCGCCGCCTCAGCACTGAAGGCGCGCTGACGTCACTCGCCGGTCCCCCGCAAA
CTCCCCTTCCCGGCCACCTTGGTCGCGTCCGCGCCGCCGCCGGCCCAGCCGGACCGCACCACGCGAGGCG
CGAGATAGGGGGGCACGGGCGCGACCATCTGCGCTGCGGCGCCGGCGACTCAGCGCTGCCTCAGTCTGCG
GTGGGCAGCGGAGGAGTCGTGTCGTGCCTGAGAGCGCAGTCGGATCCGCCACCATGGTTTCTATCGCACT
GCAGGCTGGTTATGACCTCCTCGGAGATGGTAGACCTGAAAGTCTGTGGCTCGGAATTGGTACACTGCTG
ATGCTGATCGGAACCTTCTACTTCCTGGTTAGAGCGTGGGGAGAGACTGACAAGGATGCACGGGAGTACT
ACGCAGTGACAATCCTGGTCAGCGGTATTGCCAGTGCAGCTTATCTGTCAATGTTCTTTGGTATTGGCCT
CACAGAGGTGCCAGTAGGTGGAGAGATGCTGAACATCTACTACGCAAGATACGCACAGTGGCTGTTCACT
ACACCACTGTTGCTGCTGCACCTGGCACTCCTGGCCAAAGTTGATAGAGTGACCATCGGCACTCTCGTTG
GCGTCGATGCTCTGATGATTGTCACAGGCCTGATAGGAACACTGTCACATACTGCCATTGCCAGATACTC
TTGGTGGCTGTTCTCAACTATCTGTATGATCGTCGTTCTGTATGTCCTGGCCACTTCTCTGCGGTCAGCC
GCTAAGGAGAGAGGCCCAGAGGTTGCCTCAACCTTCAACATCCTCACCGCACTGGTTCTGGTCCTGTGGA
CTGCTTACCCTATCATCTGGATTATCGGCACCGAGGGTGCCGGAGTTGTGGGCCTGGGAATCGAAACTTT
GCTGTTCATGGTGCTGGACGTCACCGCCAAGGTGGGCTTCGGTTTTATCCTGCTCAGGTCAAGAGCCATT
CTGCAAGATACAGAAGCACCTGAACCTTCAGCTGGAGCTGATACCGGTGCCGCCGACCGCCCGGTAGTAG
CAGTGAGCAAGGCGGCCGCCAAGAGCAGGATCACCAGCGAGGGCGAGTACATCCCCCTGGACCAGATCGA
CATCAACGTGATGGTGTCTAAGGGCGAAGAGCTGATTAAGGAGAACATGCACATGAAGCTGTACATGGAG
GGCACCGTGGACAACCATCACTTCAAGTGCACATCCGAGGGCGAAGGCAAGCCCTACGAGGGCACCCAGA
CCATGAGAATCAAGGTGGTCGAGGGCGGCCCTCTCCCCTTCGCCTTCGACATCCTGGCTACTAGCTTCCT
CTACGGCAGCAAGACCTTCATCAACCACACCCAGGGCATCCCCGACTTCTTCAAGCAGTCCTTCCCTGAG
GGCTTCACATGGGAGAGAGTCACCACATACGAAGACGGGGGCGTGCTGACCGCTACCCAGGACACCAGCC
TCCAGGACGGCTGCCTCATCTACAACGTCAAGATCAGAGGGGTGAACTTCACATCCAACGGCCCTGTGAT
GCAGAAGAAAACACTCGGCTGGGAGGCCTTCACCGAGACGCTGTACCCCGCTGACGGCGGCCTGGAAGGC
AGAAACGACATGGCCCTGAAGCTCGTGGGCGGGAGCCATCTGATCGCAAACGCCAAGACCACATATAGAT
CCAAGAAACCCGCTAAGAACCTCAAGATGCCTGGCGTCTACTATGTGGACTACAGACTGGAAAGAATCAA
GGAGGCCAACAACGAGACCTACGTCGAGCAGCACGAGGTGGCAGTGGCCAGATACTGCGACCTCCCTAGC
AAACTGGGGCACAAGCTTAATGGTGGGAGCGGAGGTACCCAGAGCCAGCCTATCCTGAACACCAAGGAGA
TGGCCCCTCAGAGCAAGCCTCCTGAGGAGCTGGAGATGAGCAGCATGCCTAGCCCTGTGGCCCCTCTGCC
TGCCAGGACCGAGGGCGTGATCGACATGAGGAGCATGAGCAGCATCGACAGCTTCATCAGCTGCGCCACC
GACTTCCCTGAGGCCACCAGGTTCTACAAGTTCTGCTACGAGAACGAGGTGGGTGTGGGCTCCGGAGCCA
CGAACTTCTCTCTGTTAAAGCAAGCAGGAGACGTGGAAGAAAACCCCGGTCCCATGCTGGGAAACGGCAG
CGCCATTGTGCCTATCGACCAGTGCTTTTGCCTGGCTTGGACCGACAGCCTGGGAAGCGATACAGAGCAG
CTGGTGGCCAACATCCTCCAGTGGTTCGCCTTCGGCTTCAGCATCCTGATCCTGATGTTCTACGCCTACC
AGACTTGGAGAGCCACTTGCGGTTGGGAGGAGGTCTACGTCTGTTGCGTCGAGCTGACCAAGGTCATCAT
CGAGTTCTTCCACGAGTTCGACGACCCCAGCATGCTGTACCTGGCTAACGGACACCGAGTCCAGTGGCTG
AGATACGCAGAGTGGCTGCTGACTTGTCCCGTCATCCTGATCCACCTGAGCAACCTGACCGGCCTGAAGG
ACGACTACAGCAAGCGGACCATGAGGCTGCTGGTGTCAGACGTGGGAACCATCGTGTGGGGAGCTACAAG
CGCCATGAGCACAGGCTACGTCAAGGTCATCTTCTTCGTGCTGGGTTGCATCTACGGCGCCAACACCTTC
TTCCACGCCGCCAAGGTGTATATCGAGAGCTACCACGTGGTGCCAAAGGGCAGACCTAGAACCGTCGTGC
GGATCATGGCTTGGCTGTTCTTCCTGTCTTGGGGCATGTTCCCCGTGCTGTTCGTCGTGGGACCAGAAGG
ATTCGACGCCATCAGCGTGTACGGCTCTACCATTGGCCACACCATCATCGACCTCATGAGCAAGAATTGT
TGGGGCCTGCTGGGACACTATCTGAGAGTGCTGATCCACCAGCACATCATCATCTACGGCGACATCCGGA
AGAAGACCAAGATCAACGTGGCCGGCGAGGAGATGGAAGTGGAGACCATGGTGGACCAGGAGGACGAGGA
GACAGTGCTTAAGGGTGGGAGCGGAGGTACCCAGAGCCAGCCTATCCTGAACACCAAGGAGATGGCCCCT
CAGAGCAAGCCTCCTGAGGAGCTGGAGATGAGCAGCATGCCTAGCCCTGTGGCCCCTCTGCCTGCCAGGA
CCGAGGGCGTGATCGACATGAGGAGCATGAGCAGCATCGACAGCTTCATCAGCTGCGCCACCGACTTCCC
TGAGGCCACCAGGTTCTACAAGTTCTGCTACGAGAACGAGGTGTAAGAATTCGATATCAAGCTTATCGAT
AATCAACCTCTGGATTACAAAATTTGTGAAAGATTGACTGGTATTCTTAACTATGTTGCTCCTTTTACGC
TATGTGGATACGCTGCTTTAATGCCTTTGTATCATGCTATTGCTTCCCGTATGGCTTTCATTTTCTCCTC
CTTGTATAAATCCTGGTTGCTGTCTCTTTATGAGGAGTTGTGGCCCGTTGTCAGGCAACGTGGCGTGGTG
TGCACTGTGTTTGCTGACGCAACCCCCACTGGTTGGGGCATTGCCACCACCTGTCAGCTCCTTTCCGGGA
CTTTCGCTTTCCCCCTCCCTATTGCCACGGCGGAACTCATCGCCGCCTGCCTTGCCCGCTGCTGGACAGG
GGCTCGGCTGTTGGGCACTGACAATTCCGTGGTGTTGTCGGGGAAATCATCGTCCTTTCCTTGGCTGCTC
GCCTGTGTTGCCACCTGGATTCTGCGCGGGACGCCCTTCTGCTACGTCCCTTCGGCCCTCAATCCAGCGG
ACCTTCCTTCCCGCGGCCTGCTGCCGGCTCTGCGGCCTCTTCCGCGTCTTCGCCTTCGCCCTCAGACGAG
TCGGATCTCCCTTTGGGCCGCCTCCCCGCATCGATACCGTCGACTAGAGCTCGCTGATCAGCCTCGACTG
TGCCTTCTAGTTGCCAGCCATCTGTTGTTTGCCCCTCCCCCGTGCCTTCCTTGACCCTGGAAGGTGCCAC
TCCCACTGTCCTTTCCTAATAAAATGAGGAAATTGCATCGCATTGTCTGAGTAGGTGTCATTCTATTCTG
GGGGGTGGGGTGGGGCAGGACAGCAAGGGGGAGGATTGGGAAGACAATAGCAGGCATGCTGGGGAGAGAT
CTGAGGAACCCCTAGTGATGGAGTTGGCCACTCCCTCTCTGCGCGCTCGCTCGCTCACTGAGGCCGGGCG
ACCAAAGGTCGCCCGACGCCCGGGCTTTGCCCGGGCGGCCTCAGTGAGCGAGCGAGCGCGCAGAGAGGGA
GTGGCCCCCCCCCCCCCCCCCCCCCTGCAGCCTGGCGTAATAGCGAAGAGGCCCGCACCGATCGCCCTTC
CCAACAGTTGCGCAGCCTGAATGGCGAATGG
[124 nt withheld, positions 5002-5125]
C
[91 nt withheld, positions 5127-5217]
A
[49 nt withheld, positions 5219-5267]
CCTTTGACGTTGGAGTCCACGTTCTTT
[37 nt withheld, positions 5295-5331]
ACCCTATCTCGGTCTATTCTTTTGATTTATAAGGGATTTTGCCGATTTCGGCCTATTGGTTAAAAAATGA
GCTGATTTAACAAAAATTTAACGCGAATTTTAACAAAATATTAACGCTTACAATTTCCTGATGCGGTATT
TTCTCCTTACGCATCTGTGCGGTATTTCACACCGCATATGGTGCACTCTCAGTACAATCTGCTCTGATGC
CGCATAGTTAAGCCAGCCCCGACACCCGCCAACACCCGCTGACGCGCCCTGACGGGCTTGTCTGCTCCCG
GCATCCGCTTACAGACAAGCTGTGACCGTCTCCGGGAGCTGCATGTGTCAGAGGTTTTCACCGTCATCAC
CGAAACGCGCGAGACGAAAGGGCCTCGTGATACGCCTATTTTTATAGGTTAATGTCATGATAATAATGGT
TTCTTAGACGTCAGGTGGCACTTTTCGGGGAAATGTGCGCGGAACCCCTATTTGTTTATTTTTCTAAATA
CATTCAAATATGTATCCGCTCATGAGACAATAACCCTGATAAATGCTTCAATAATATTGAAAAAGGAAGA
GTATGAGTATTCAACATTTCCGTGTCGCCCTTATTCCCTTTTTTGCGGCATTTTGCCTTCCTGTTTTTGC
TCACCCAGAAACGCTGGTGAAAGTAAAAGATGCTGAAGATCAGTTGGGTGCACGAGTGGGTTACATCGAA
CTGGATCTCAACAGCGGTAAGATCCTTGAGAGTTTTCGCCCCGAAGAACGTTTTCCAATGATGAGCACTT
TTAAAGTTCTGCTATGTGGCGCGGTATTATCCCGTATTGACGCCGGGCAAGAGCAACTCGGTCGCCGCAT
ACACTATTCTCAGAATGACTTGGTTGAGTACTCACCAGTCACAGAAAAGCATCTTACGGATGGCATGACA
GTAAGAGAATTATGCAGTGCTGCCATAACCATGAGTGATAACACTGCGGCCAACTTACTTCTGACAACGA
TCGGAGGACCGAAGGAGCTAACCGCTTTTTTGCACAACATGGGGGATCATGTAACTCGCCTTGATCGTTG
GGAACCGGAGCTGAATGAAGCCATACCAAACGACGAGCGTGACACCACGATGCCTGTAGCAATGGCAACA
ACGTTGCGCAAACTATTAACTGGCGAACTACTTACTCTAGCTTCCCGGCAACAATTAATAGACTGGATGG
AGGCGGATAAAGTTGCAGGACCACTTCTGCGCTCGGCCCTTCCGGCTGGCTGGTTTATTGCTGATAAATC
TGGAGCCGGTGAGCGTGGGTCTCGCGGTATCATTGCAGCACTGGGGCCAGATGGTAAGCCCTCCCGTATC
GTAGTTATCTACACGACGGGGAGTCAGGCAACTATGGATGAACGAAATAGACAGATCGCTGAGATAGGTG
CCTCACTGATTAAGCATTGGTAACTGTCAGACCAAGTTTACTCATATATACTTTAGATTGATTTAAAACT
TCATTTTTAATTTAAAAGGATCTAGGTGAAGATCCTTTTTGATAATCTCATGACCAAAATCCCTTAACGT
GAGTTTTCGTTCCACTGAGCGTCAGACCCCGTAGAAAAGATCAAAGGATCTTCTTGAGATCCTTTTTTTC
TGCGCGTAATCTGCTGCTTGCAAACAAAAAAACCACCGCTACCAGCGGTGGTTTGTTTGCCGGATCAAGA
GCTACCAACTCTTTTTCCGAAGGTAACTGGCTTCAGCAGAGCGCAGATACCAAATACTGTTCTTCTAGTG
TAGCCGTAGTTAGGCCACCACTTCAAGAACTCTGTAGCACCGCCTACATACCTCGCTCTGCTAATCCTGT
TACCAGTGGCTGCTGCCAGTGGCGATAAGTCGTGTCTTACCGGGTTGGACTCAAGACGATAGTTACCGGA
TAAGGCGCAGCGGTCGGGCTGAACGGGGGGTTCGTGCACACAGCCCAGCTTGGAGCGAACGACCTACACC
GAACTGAGATACCTACAGCGTGAGCTATGAGAAAGCGCCACGCTTCCCGAAGGGAGAAAGGCGGACAGGT
ATCCGGTAAGCGGCAGGGTCGGAACAGGAGAGCGCACGAGGGAGCTTCCAGGGGGAAACGCCTGGTATCT
TTATAGTCCTGTCGGGTTTCGCCACCTCTGACTTGAGCGTCGATTTTTGTGATGCTCGTCAGGGGGGCGG
AGCCTATGGAAAAACG
Features (pLannotate 1.2.2; 24 found; start..end, strand, type, name):
     69..96      +  repeat_region  AAV2 ITR (fragment): inverted terminal repeat of adeno-associated virus serotype 2 inverted
    125..152     +  repeat_region  AAV2 ITR (fragment): inverted terminal repeat of adeno-associated virus serotype 2 inverted
    243..291     +  polyA_signal   poly(A) signal: synthetic polyadenylation signal
    305..396     +  misc_feature   pause site: RNA polymerase II transcriptional pause signal from the human α2 globin gene
    432..879     +  promoter       hSyn promoter: human synapsin I promoter; confers neuron-specific expression (Kügler et al., 2003)
    903..1667    +  CDS            aop3: BACR3_HALSD - Experimental evidence at protein level: Swiss-Prot protein existence level 1. Light-driven proton pump. From Halorubrum sodomense.
   1701..1760    +  CDS            KCNJ2 (fragment): KCNJ2_HUMAN - Also known as IRK1. Experimental evidence at protein level: Swiss-Prot protein existence level 1. Probably participates in establishing action potential waveform and excitability of neuronal and muscle tissues. Inward rectifier potassium channels are characterized by a greater tendency to allow potassium to flow into the cell rather than out of it. Their voltage dependence is regulated by the concentration of extracellular potassium; as external potassium is raised, the voltage range of the channel opening shifts to more positive voltages. The inward rectification is mainly due t
   1761..2471    +  CDS            mTagBFP2: mTagBFP2 is a basic (constitutively fluorescent) blue fluorescent protein published in 2011, derived from Entacmaea quadricolor. It is reported to be a very rapidly-maturing monomer with very low acid sensitivity.
   2487..2684    +  CDS            Kcnb1 (fragment): KCNB1_RAT - Experimental evidence at protein level: Swiss-Prot protein existence level 1. Voltage-gated potassium channel that mediates transmembrane potassium transport in excitable membranes, primarily in the brain, but also in the pancreas and cardiovascular system. Contributes to the regulation of the action potential (AP) repolarization, duration and frequency of repetitive AP firing in neurons, muscle cells and endocrine cells and plays a role in homeostatic attenuation of electrical excitability throughout the brain (PubMed:10024359, PubMed:10618149, PubMed:12451110, PubMed:17379638, Pu
   2727..2782    +  CDS            P2A (fragment): 2A peptide from porcine teschovirus-1 polyprotein Eukaryotic ribosomes fail to insert a peptide bond between the Gly and Pro residues, yielding separate polypeptides.
   2784..3647    +  CDS            CoChR: high-photocurrent channelrhodopsin from Chloromonas oogama (Shemesh et al., 2017)
   3669..3866    +  CDS            Kcnb1 (fragment): KCNB1_RAT - Experimental evidence at protein level: Swiss-Prot protein existence level 1. Voltage-gated potassium channel that mediates transmembrane potassium transport in excitable membranes, primarily in the brain, but also in the pancreas and cardiovascular system. Contributes to the regulation of the action potential (AP) repolarization, duration and frequency of repetitive AP firing in neurons, muscle cells and endocrine cells and plays a role in homeostatic attenuation of electrical excitability throughout the brain (PubMed:10024359, PubMed:10618149, PubMed:12451110, PubMed:17379638, Pu
   3897..3921    +  misc_feature   MCS (fragment): pBluescript multiple cloning site
   3921..4509    +  misc_feature   WPRE: woodchuck hepatitis virus posttranscriptional regulatory element
   4548..4755    +  polyA_signal   bGH poly(A) signal: bovine growth hormone polyadenylation signal
   4764..4893    +  repeat_region  AAV2 ITR (fragment): inverted terminal repeat of adeno-associated virus serotype 2 inverted
   4904..4925    -  promoter       chicken β-actin promoter (fragment): contains a 21-bp deletion relative to the standard chicken β-actin promoter
   4932..4998    +  CDS            lacZα (fragment): LacZα fragment of β-galactosidase; lacZ fragment
   5002..5430    +  rep_origin     f1 ori (sequence partly withheld): f1 bacteriophage origin of replication; arrow indicates direction of (+) strand synthesis
   5458..5557    -  misc_feature   bom (fragment): basis of mobility region from pBR322
   5659..5694    -  CDS            rop (fragment): Rop protein, which maintains plasmids at low copy number; rop
   5789..5893    +  promoter       AmpR promoter: bla
   5894..6754    +  CDS            AmpR: β-lactamase; bla; confers resistance to ampicillin, carbenicillin, and related antibiotics
   6925..7513    +  rep_origin     ori: high-copy-number ColE1/pMB1/pBR322/pUC origin of replication
