[The description below was written by a language model from this plasmid's Addgene catalogue record and pLannotate feature annotations shown in this document.]
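Description:
pAAV-Syn-SomArchon-mTagBFP2-p2A-CoChR-Kv2.1 is a 7.5 kb AAV transfer plasmid built on the pAAV2-Syn backbone for neuron-specific mammalian expression, either by direct transfection or after packaging into recombinant AAV. It is propagated in E. coli using a high-copy ColE1/pUC-type origin and ampicillin resistance (AmpR), and it also carries an f1 origin. The expression cassette is flanked by AAV2 inverted terminal repeats, which direct genome replication and encapsidation. The annotation detects the left ITR only as short fragments. A recombination-deficient growth strain is recorded, consistent with the instability of ITR repeats.

Between the ITRs, a synthetic poly(A) signal and a transcriptional pause site sit upstream of the human synapsin I promoter, presumably insulating it from read-through transcription. The promoter drives a single bicistronic open reading frame. The first part encodes SomArchon, a voltage indicator based on archaerhodopsin-3 (annotated as the Halorubrum sodomense proton pump). It is followed by a short KCNJ2 (Kir2.1)-derived segment of the kind used as a trafficking signal, then mTagBFP2 as a blue fluorescent tag, and a Kv2.1 (Kcnb1) fragment that restricts the protein to the soma. A P2A peptide separates this from CoChR, a high-photocurrent channelrhodopsin from Chloromonas oogama, which is fused to its own Kv2.1 soma-targeting fragment. A WPRE and a bGH polyadenylation signal enhance and terminate expression.

The pairing, recorded under the alternative name Soma-Optopatch-mTagBFP2, allows optical stimulation and voltage imaging in the same neurons. The listed insert size of 1182 bp is much shorter than the annotated coding region and probably refers only to the fragment cloned at the KpnI sites.
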