Addgene plasmid #206006: pAAV-Syn-SomArchon-mTagBFP2-p2A-CoChR-Kv2.1
Purpose: Expression of SomArchon-mTagBFP2 and CoChR under Syn promoter
Depositing lab: Xue Han. Depositing organization: Boston University Main Campus. Publication: Theta and gamma rhythmic coding through two spike output modes in the hippocampus during spatial navigation. Lowet E, Sheehan DJ, Chialva U, De Oliveira Pena R, Mount RA, Xiao S, Zhou SL, Tseng HA, Gritton H, Shroff S, Kondabolu K, Cheung C, Wang Y, Piatkevich KD, Boyden ES, Mertz J, Hasselmo ME, Rotstein HG, Han X. Cell Rep. 2023 Aug 29;42(8):112906. doi: 10.1016/j.celrep.2023.112906. Epub 2023 Aug 3. PubMed 37540599.
Backbone
  Vector backbone: pAAV2-Syn
  Backbone size w/o insert (bp): 6337
  Total vector size (bp): 7517
  Modifications to backbone: N/A
  Vector type: Mammalian Expression, AAV
Growth in bacteria
  Bacterial resistance: Ampicillin, 100 μg/mL
  Growth temperature: 37°C
  Growth strain: NEB Stable
  Copy number: Unknown
Gene/Insert
  Gene/Insert name: SomArchon-mTagBFP2-P2A-CoChR-Kv2.1 (alt name: Soma-Optopatch-mTagBFP2)
  Species: Synthetic
  Insert size (bp): 1182
  GenBank ID: OR336299
  Promoter: hSyn
  Tag / fusion protein: mTagBFP2 (C terminal on insert)
  Cloning method: Restriction Enzyme; 5′ cloning site KpnI (not destroyed); 3′ cloning site KpnI (not destroyed)
  Sequencing primers: 5′ ggaaagaatcaaggaggcca; 3′ gtatccacatagcgtaaaaggagc
Terms and licenses: Academic/Nonprofit Terms; Industry Terms: Not Available to Industry
How to cite: pAAV-Syn-SomArchon-mTagBFP2-p2A-CoChR-Kv2.1 was a gift from Xue Han (Addgene plasmid # 206006 ; http://n2t.net/addgene:206006 ; RRID:Addgene_206006)
